Addgene plasmid #169094: pAGM62624
Purpose: (Empty Backbone) Low copy MoClo level 2 binary vector for plant transformation
Depositing lab: Sylvestre Marillonnet. Depositing organization: Leibniz Institute of Plant Biochemistry (IPB). Publication: Engineering Betalain Biosynthesis in Tomato for High Level Betanin Production in Fruits. Grutzner R, Schubert R, Horn C, Yang C, Vogt T, Marillonnet S. Front Plant Sci. 2021 Jun 9;12:682443. doi: 10.3389/fpls.2021.682443. eCollection 2021. PubMed 34177999.
Backbone
  Vector backbone: pAGM62602
  Backbone manufacturer: Sylvestre Marillonnet
  Vector type: Plant Expression ; MoClo Cloning Vector
Growth in bacteria
  Bacterial resistance: Kanamycin, 50 μg/mL
  Growth temperature: 37°C
  Growth strain: DH5alpha
  Copy number: Low Copy
Gene/Insert
  Gene/Insert name: None
Terms and licenses: Academic/Nonprofit Terms; Industry Terms: Not Available to Industry
How to cite: pAGM62624 was a gift from Sylvestre Marillonnet (Addgene plasmid # 169094 ; http://n2t.net/addgene:169094 ; RRID:Addgene_169094)
