[The description below was written by a language model from this plasmid's Addgene catalogue record and pLannotate feature annotations shown in this document.]
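Description:
pAGM62624 is an empty low-copy MoClo (Golden Gate modular cloning) level 2 binary vector for Agrobacterium-mediated plant transformation, derived from the backbone pAGM62602. It is a 14.8 kb plasmid selected with kanamycin through an aphA-3 aminoglycoside phosphotransferase gene driven by the bla (AmpR) promoter. Two replication systems sit in the backbone. The p15A origin supports maintenance in E. coli at a modest copy number, and the replicator region from the Agrobacterium plasmid pRiA4b supports stable low-copy replication in Agrobacterium. Short fragments annotated as RSF ori and pBR322 bom lie near the p15A origin and are probably residual backbone sequence.

The T-DNA is defined by nopaline C58 left and right border repeats. On the circular map, the region running from the left border round to the right border is filled by a set of bacterial carotenoid pathway genes. These are crtB, crtI, crtY and crtE from Pantoea ananatis, crtW from Paracoccus, and dxs (annotated as two overlapping fragments) and idi from E. coli. Together these enzymes boost isoprenoid precursor supply and convert it through phytoene, lycopene and beta-carotene to canthaxanthin.

The record lists no insert, so this operon is most plausibly a coloured placeholder of the kind used in MoClo acceptor vectors. In that arrangement, type IIS assembly of level 1 transcription units replaces the operon, and correct clones can be told from pigmented parental colonies. The record does not annotate the restriction sites, fusion overhangs or the promoter driving the operon. The associated publication concerns engineering betalain biosynthesis in tomato fruit, which fits use of the vector for delivering large multigene constructs into plants.
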