Features (pLannotate 1.2.2; 16 found; start..end, strand, type, name):
     26..50      +  misc_feature   RB T-DNA repeat: right border repeat from nopaline C58 T-DNA
    165..4771    +  misc_feature   pRi replicator region: replicator region from Agrobacterium plasmid pRiA 4b
   4778..4882    +  promoter       AmpR promoter: bla
   4883..5677    +  CDS            KanR: aminoglycoside phosphotransferase; aphA-3; confers resistance to kanamycin
   5699..6244    +  rep_origin     p15A ori: Plasmids containing the medium-copy-number p15A origin of replication can be propagated in E. coli cells that contain a second plasmid with the ColE1 origin.
   6332..6387    +  rep_origin     RSF ori (fragment): Plasmids containing the RSF 1030 origin of replication can be propagated in E. coli cells that contain additional plasmids with compatible origins.
   6486..6507    -  misc_feature   bom (fragment): basis of mobility region from pBR322
   6618..6642    +  misc_feature   LB T-DNA repeat: left border repeat from nopaline C58 T-DNA
   6962..7888    +  CDS            crtB: CRTB_PANAN - Experimental evidence at protein level: Swiss-Prot protein existence level 1. Involved in the biosynthesis of carotenoids. Catalyzes the condensation of two molecules of geranylgeranyl diphosphate (GGPP) to give prephytoene diphosphate (PPPP) and the subsequent rearrangement of the cyclopropylcarbinyl intermediate to yield the 15-cis-phytoene isomer. From Pantoea ananas (Erwinia uredovora).
   7914..9389    +  CDS            crtI: CRTI_PANAN - Experimental evidence at protein level: Swiss-Prot protein existence level 1. Converts 15-cis-phytoene into all-trans-lycopene via the intermediary of all-trans-phytofluene, all-trans-zeta-carotene and all- trans-neurosporene, by the introduction of four double bonds. From Pantoea ananas (Erwinia uredovora).
   9415..10560   +  CDS            crtY: CRTY_PANAN - Experimental evidence at protein level: Swiss-Prot protein existence level 1. Catalyzes the double cyclization reaction which converts lycopene to beta-carotene. From Pantoea ananas (Erwinia uredovora).
  10586..11488   +  CDS            dxs (fragment): DXS_ECOLI - Also known as yajP. Experimental evidence at protein level: Swiss-Prot protein existence level 1. Catalyzes the acyloin condensation reaction between C atoms 2 and 3 of pyruvate and glyceraldehyde 3-phosphate to yield 1-deoxy-D- xylulose-5-phosphate (DXP). From Escherichia coli (strain K12).
  11461..12444   +  CDS            dxs (fragment): DXS_ECOLI - Also known as yajP. Experimental evidence at protein level: Swiss-Prot protein existence level 1. Catalyzes the acyloin condensation reaction between C atoms 2 and 3 of pyruvate and glyceraldehyde 3-phosphate to yield 1-deoxy-D- xylulose-5-phosphate (DXP). From Escherichia coli (strain K12).
  12470..13195   +  CDS            crtW: CRTW_PARSN - Protein predicted: Swiss-Prot protein existence level 4. Converts beta-carotene to canthaxanthin via echinenone. From Paracoccus sp. (strain N81106 / MBIC 01143) (Agrobacterium aurantiacum).
  13221..13766   +  CDS            idi: IDI_ECOLI - Also known as ygfV. Experimental evidence at protein level: Swiss-Prot protein existence level 1. Catalyzes the 1,3-allylic rearrangement of the homoallylic substrate isopentenyl (IPP) to its highly electrophilic allylic isomer, dimethylallyl diphosphate (DMAPP). From Escherichia coli (strain K12).
  13792..14697   +  CDS            crtE: CRTE_PANAN - Protein inferred from homology: Swiss-Prot protein existence level 3. Catalyzes the condensation of farnesyl diphosphate (FPP) and isopentenyl diphosphate (IPP) to yield geranylgeranyl diphosphate (GGPP) needed for biosynthesis of carotenoids and diterpenes. From Pantoea ananas (Erwinia uredovora).
>Addgene plasmid #169094 | pAGM62624 | addgene full sequence | sequence record 335668 | Addgene NGS Result
GTGATCCGTTTAAACTATCAGTGTTTGACAGGATATATTGGCGGGTAAACCTAAGAGAAAAGAGCGTTTA
TTAGAATAATCGGATATTTAAAAGGGCGTGAAAAGGTTTATCCGTTCGTCCATTTGTATGTGCATGCCAA
CCACAGGGTTCCCCTCGGGAGTGCCGCAAGGGTGACTTCGCCTATATTGGACGACGGCGCGCAGAGGGCG
ACCTCTTTTTGGGTTACGATTGTAGGATTATCACTAAAACAATACATGAACATATTCAAATGGCAATCTC
TCTAAGGCATTGGAAATAAATACAAATAACAGTTGGGTGGAGTTTTTCGACCTGAGGGCGTTAACCTTCT
GTTAACCTAAAAGCTCTTGCCCAAACAGCAGAATCGGCGCTAATTGCCAGCGGCGGAACTTTTCCAGTTT
CGCGAAAAATATCGCCACTGGCAAGGAATGGGTTTGAGATGGCGAAGTCTGTCCTAAAAGCAGCGCCTGT
AGTTGTAGGGTTGACGGCCTTGATGGAGCGTCATGCCGATGCCCTCTCGAGCCAACTTCAAGCACATCAT
CTTAAGGTTTTCCCGCCGCATTCCGAGAAGGGCATTCGAACATTCGGGCCATCGGAGGCGTCCAAGCTGC
TCGGCGTTGGCGAGTCATATTTACGGCAGACCGCGTCTGAGATGCCAGAGTTGAATGTTAGCATGAGCCC
GGGTGGCAGGCGAATGTTCTCAATTGAAGATATCCATGTGATTCGGAAGTATATGGATCAGGTCGGCCGC
GGGAACCGGCGCTACCTGCCACATCGTCGAGGCGGCGAGCAGCTTCAGGTTATCTCTGTGATGAATTTCA
AAGGTGGGTCGGGTAAGACCACCACCGCCGCGCATCTGGCGCAGTACCTCGCTATGCGCGGATATCGAGT
CTTGGCCATTGATCTCGATCCTCAAGCGAGCCTTTCTGCACTCTTTGGGAGCCAACCGGAAACGGACGTT
GGCCCGAACGAAACGCTCTACGGCGCTATAAGGTATGATGATGAGCAGGTGGCAATCGAACGAGTCGTCC
GAGGGACTTACATTCCCGACCTCCACCTGATTCCTGGTAACCTTGAGCTGATGGAGTTTGAACACGATAC
GCCACGCGCGCTGATGAACCGCAAAGAGGGCGACACGCTCTTTTATGGTCGCATCAGCCAAGTAATTGAA
GATATCGCGGATAACTATGACGTCGTGGTCATCGACTGCCCTCCCCAGCTTGGGTATCTCACGCTATCCG
CATTGACTGCGGCGACGTCCATTCTTGTCACGGTCCATCCGCAGATGCTGGATGTGATGTCGATGAACCA
GTTTCTGGCAATGACATCGAACCTTTTGCGTGAAATCGAGAATGCTGGCGCCAAGTTCAAGTTTAATTGG
ATGCGCTATCTGATAACCCGTTTCGAACCGAGCGACGGACCACAGAACCAAATGGTAGGTTATCTGCGGT
CGATTTTTGGCGAAAATGTCCTCAATTTTCCGATGCTTAAAACCACCGCGGTTTCGGACGCTGGCCTGAC
AAACCAGACTCTATTCGAAGTGGAGCGTGGCCTGTTCACGCGCTCGACCTATGATCGAGCCTTGGAGGCG
ATGAACGCCGTCAACGACGAGATCGAAACACTGATCAAAAAAGCATGGGGTAGGCCCACATGAGCCGGAA
GCACATCCTTGGCGTGTCAACTGACGCCCCTGAAACGTCGCCCGCCGACAATAGGACGGCAAAGAACCGC
TCCATGCCGCTCCTCGGCGTAACAAGGAAGGAGCGCGATCCGGCAACGAAGCTCACAGCGAACATTGGTA
ACGCACTGCGAGAGCAAAACGATCGTCTTAGCCGTGCCGAAGAGATCGAGCGGCGACTCGCTGAAGGTCA
GGCAGTGATAGAGTTGGATGCCTCGTCAATAGAACCGTCTTTCGTGCAGGATCGTATGCGAGGGGACATT
GACGGGCTCCTTACTTCGATCCGGGAACAAGGACAGCAAGTCCCAATCCTTGTGCGACCGCATCCGAGCC
AGCCGGGCCGATATCAGGTTGCCTTCGGCCACCGCCGGCTACGCGCCGTTTCAGAACTCGGACTTCCGGT
CAGAGCGGTCGTTCGCGAACTGACGGACGAGCAAGTGGTCGTAGCACAGGGTCAGGAAAACAATGAGCGC
GAAGATCTTACCTTCATCGAAAAGGCGCGCTTCGCACATCGCCTGAACAGGCAGTTTTCTCGAGAGATTG
TCATCGCCGCGATGTCGATCGACAAGAGCAATTTGTCCAAGATGCTTCTGCTCGTCGACGCCCTCCCCTC
TGAACTGACCGATGCTATTGGTGCCGCTCCTGGTGTTGGACGGCCGAGTTGGCAACAACTTGCCGAGCTG
ATTGAGAAAGTTTCTTCACCGGCCGACGTGGCTAAATATGCTATGTCGGAGGAAGTTCAAGCGCTGCCAT
CGGCAGAACGATTCAAGGCGGTGATCGCTAGTCTGAAGCCCAGTCGGGTTGCGCGTGGACTTCCCGAGGT
CATGGCCACCCCAGACGGCACCAGAATTGCACAGGTGACGCAGAGCAAGGCCAAACTGGAAATCACGATT
GACAGGAAGGCGACGCCCGATTTTGCGACCTTCGTGCTCGATCATGTGCCAGCGCTGTATCAAGCGTACC
ACGCTGAGAACCAACGGAAACGGGGAGAGTAAACCGCAAAAGAAAAGAGCCCCCTCAACGTCGCCGTCGC
GGAAGCCCTTCTGTCTCTCTAGCGCGAACAGAATCGCATTTCCTCGAATCCTCGTCAAGAGTTTTTAGCG
CCGTTTTGGTGAGCTGATTTCCTTTGCCTGCTGAAAGGTGAAAGATGATGCAGACAGGAAGTGTAACGAC
GCCATTCGGGCGGCGGCCAATGACGCTTGCGCTTGTGCGGCGCCAGACGGCGCTGGCCGATATCAAACAA
GGCAAGACAGCGGACAAGTGGAAGGTCTTTAGAGATGCGTCCGCGGCCATGGAACTACTTGGAATCCAGT
CCAACAGTCTTGCCGTCCTTGATGCGCTATTGAGCTTTCACCCGGAAACGGAGTTGCGTCAGGAGGCACA
GCTGATCGTGTTCCCGTCGAATGCTCAGCTTGCCCTTCGGGCGCATGGGATGGCTGGCGCGACTTTGCGT
AGGCACATCGCCATGCTCGTGGAGTCAGGCTTGATCGTCCGGAAGGATAGCGCCAACGGAAAGCGTTACG
CTCGTAAGGATGGCGCTGGTCAGATCGAGCGCGCGTTTGGCTTCGATTTGTCTCCGCTTCTCGCGCGGTC
CGAGGAGCTAGCGATGATGGCACAGCAGGTGATGGCCGATCGAGCAGCATTCAGGATGGCCAAAGAAAGT
CTGACGATTTGCCGACGGGACGTTCGGAAGCTAATTACGGCAGCTATGGAAGAGGGAGCGGAGGGCGACT
GGCAAGCTGTCGAGGAAGTCTATGTGGAACTTGTGGGTAGAATTCCACGCGCCCCGACGCTTGCTGATGT
AGAGTCAATTCTCGAAGAGATGTGGATGCTCCAGGAAGAGATAATCAACCGGTTGGAAATTAGAGACAAT
TCAGAAAATAATAGCACCAATGCTGCCCAGAGCGAGCAGCACATACAGAATTCAAAACCCGAATCCGTTA
ATGAACTTGAACCTCGCTCTGAAAAGGAGCAGGGCGCTAAGCCGAGTGAAATAGACCGGGCAAGGAGCGA
GCCGATAAAAGCGTTCCCCCTCGGGATGATCCTGAAAGCATGCCCGACCATTGGCAATTATGGGCCGAGC
GGTGCGGTTGCTAGCTGGCGTGACCTCATGTCGGCTGCGGTGGTGGTTCGGTCTATGCTGGGGGTCAGCC
CGTCGGCTTACCAAGACGCGTGTGAGGCAATGGGACCGGAGAATGCGGCAGCAGCGATGGCGTGCATTTT
GGAGCGAGCGAACTTCATCAATTCGCCCGGGGGCTATCTCCGAGATCTGACACGGCGGAGCGAGCTCGGG
AAGTTTTCACTTGGCCCGATGATAATGGCGCTCTTGAAGGCTAGCGGGCAGGGGACGTTGCGGTTTGGCT
AGAATTAGCGAGTATGGAGCAGGATGGTCTGTGGTCAGCTGACCACAGACCTAATAGGTTGAAAACATGA
GCGTTTTTTGGATGATCGACAGACCATCCGATTCCCGGAGTACCAAGCGTGCTCTGATGGGAGCGATAAC
ATTACTCAACAAGCACGAAGGCCCCATGCCGATCGTTGATCGTGAAGGAGAGCCTGCTCTACATGCGGCG
GTATTTTGCCGGCCGAGGCATGTAGTCGCGGAGCACTGCCTATTTACTGCCCTAGGCACAAACGTTGACT
CTTGGATCGAGCTGGCAGACAAAGCAATAACCCACACAGAGGACGATTAATGGCTGACGAAGAGATCCAG
AATCCGCCGGACGGTACTGCTGCTGCCGAAGTTGAGCCGGCTGCTCCTAGAGGTAGAAGAGAAAAGAAAG
CACCAGCCGAAACAGCCCGCACGGGATCGTTCAAATCCGTGAAGCCGAAAACCCGCGGCCTCAGCAACCG
AGAAAAACTGGAGAAGATCGGTCAAATCGAAGCTCAGGTCGCTGGCGGCGCAACCTTGAAGGACGCCGTT
AAGATCGTGGGTATTTCCGTTCAGACCTATTATCAATGGAAGAGAGCTGCGGTTCAACCTGTCTCACAGA
ATCCGGCCGTGTCTGTTTCAGTTGACGATGAACTCGGCGAGTTCATCCAACTCGAGGAGGAAAATCGGCG
GCTCAGAAAGCCGAGTGCGCGGAACCCCTATTTGTTTATTTTTCTAAATACATTCAAATATGTATCCGCT
CATGAGACAATAACCCTGATAAATGCTTCAATAATATTGAAAAAGGAAGAGTATGGCTAAAATGAGAATA
TCACCGGAATTGAAAAAACTGATCGAAAAATACCGCTGCGTAAAAGATACGGAAGGAATGTCTCCTGCTA
AGGTATATAAGCTGGTGGGAGAAAATGAAAACCTATATTTAAAAATGACGGACAGCCGGTATAAAGGGAC
CACCTATGATGTGGAACGGGAAAAGGACATGATGCTATGGCTGGAAGGAAAGCTGCCTGTTCCAAAGGTC
CTGCACTTTGAACGGCATGATGGCTGGAGCAATCTGCTCATGAGTGAGGCCGATGGCGTCCTTTGCTCGG
AAGAGTATGAAGATGAACAAAGCCCTGAAAAGATTATCGAGCTGTATGCGGAGTGCATCAGGCTCTTTCA
CTCCATCGACATATCGGATTGTCCCTATACGAATAGCTTAGACAGCCGCTTAGCCGAATTGGATTACTTA
CTGAATAACGATCTGGCCGATGTGGATTGCGAAAACTGGGAAGAGGACACTCCATTTAAAGATCCGCGCG
AGCTGTATGATTTTTTAAAGACGGAAAAGCCCGAAGAGGAACTTGTCTTTTCCCACGGCGACCTGGGAGA
CAGCAACATCTTTGTGAAAGATGGCAAAGTAAGTGGCTTTATTGATCTTGGGAGAAGCGGCAGGGCGGAC
AAGTGGTATGACATTGCCTTCTGCGTCCGGTCGCTCAGGGAGGATATCGGGGAAGAACAGTATGTCGAGC
TATTTTTTGACTTACTGGGGATCAAGCCTGATTGGGAGAAAATAAAATATTATATTTTACTGGATGAATT
GTTTTAGCTGTTTAATAAGATGATCTTCTTGAGATCGTTTTGGTCTGCGCGTAATCTCTTGCTCTGAAAA
CGAAAAAACCGCCTTGCAGGGCGGTTTTTCGAAGGTTCTCTGAGCTACCAACTCTTTGAACCGAGGTAAC
TGGCTTGGAGGAGCGCAGTCACCAAAACTTGTCCTTTCAGTTTAGCCTTAACCGGCGCATGACTTCAAGA
CTAACTCCTCTAAATCAATTACCAGTGGCTGCTGCCAGTGGTGCTTTTGCATGTCTTTCCGGGTTGGACT
CAAGACGATAGTTACCGGATAAGGCGCAGCGGTCGGACTGAACGGGGGGTTCGTGCATACAGTCCAGCTT
GGAGCGAACTGCCTACCCGGAACTGAGTGTCAGGCGTGGAATGAGACAAACGCGGCCATAACAGCGGAAT
GACACCGGTAAACCGAAAGGCAGGAACAGGAGAGCGCACGAGGGAGCCGCCAGGGGGAAACGCCTGGTAT
CTTTATAGTCCTGTCGGGTTTCGCCACCACTGATTTGAGCGTCAGATTTCGTGATGCTTGTCAGGGGGGC
GGAGCCTATGGAAAAACGGCTTTGCCGCGGCCCTCTCACTTCCCTGTTAAGTATCTTCCTGGCATCTTCC
AGGAAATCTCCGCCCCGTTCGTAAGCCATTTCCGCTCGCCGCAGTCGAACGACCGAGCGTAGCGAGTCAG
TGAGCGAGGAAGCGGAATATATCCTGTATCACATATTCTGCTGACGCACCGGTGCAGCCTTTTTTCTCCT
GCCACATGAAGCACTTCACTGACACCCTCATCAGTGCCAACATAGTAAGCCAGTATACACTCCGCTAGCG
CCCTGCTCGGATCTGTTGGACCGGACAGTAGTCATGGTTGATGGGCTGCCTGTATCGAGTGGTGATTTTG
TGCCGAGCTGCCGGTCGGGGAGCTGTTGGCTGGCTGGTGGCAGGATATATTGTGGTGTAAACAAATTGAC
GCTTAGACAACTTAATAACACATTGCGGACGTTTTTAATGTACTGGGGTTGAACACTCTGTGCCTTGTCT
TCCAGTGGTATGGGGTACCGCACGGTCTGCCAATCCGACGGAGGTTTATGAATTTTCCACCTTTTCCACA
AGCTCAACTAGTATTAACGATGTGGATTTAGCAAAAAAAACCTGTAACCCTAAATGTAAAATAACGGGTA
AGCCTGCCAACCATGTTATGGCAGATTAAGCGTCTTTTTGAAGGGCACCGCATCTTTCGCGTTGCCGTAA
ATGTATCCGTTTAGCAATAAGGAAATTCTTAATGAATAATCCGTCGTTACTCAATCATGCGGTCGAAACG
ATGGCAGTTGGCTCGAAAAGTTTTGCGACAGCCTCAAAGTTATTTGATGCAAAAACCCGGCGCAGCGTAC
TGATGCTCTACGCCTGGTGCCGCCATTGTGACGATGTTATTGACGATCAGACGCTGGGCTTTCAGGCCCG
GCAGCCTGCCTTACAAACGCCCGAACAACGTCTGATGCAACTTGAGATGAAAACGCGCCAGGCCTATGCA
GGATCGCAGATGCACGAACCGGCGTTTGCGGCTTTTCGGGAAGTGGCTATGGCTCATGATATCGCCCCGG
CTTACGCGTTTGATCATCTGGAAGGCTTCGCCATGGATGTACGCGAAGCGCAATACAGCCAACTGGATGA
TACGCTGCGCTATTGCTATCACGTTGCAGGCGTTGTCGGCTTGATGATGGCGCAAATCATGGGCGTGCGG
GATAACGCCACGCTGGACCGCGCCTGTGACCTTGGGCTGGCATTTCAGTTGACCAATATTGCTCGCGATA
TTGTGGACGATGCGCATGCGGGCCGCTGTTATCTGCCGGCAAGCTGGCTGGAGCATGAAGGTCTGAACAA
AGAGAATTATGCGGCACCTGAAAACCGTCAGGCGCTGAGCCGTATCGCCCGTCGTTTGGTGCAGGAAGCA
GAACCTTACTATTTGTCTGCCACAGCCGGCCTGGCAGGGTTGCCCCTGCGTTCCGCCTGGGCAATCGCTA
CGGCGAAGCAGGTTTACCGGAAAATAGGTGTCAAAGTTGAACAGGCCGGTCAGCAAGCCTGGGATCAGCG
GCAGTCAACGACCACGCCCGAAAAATTAACGCTGCTGCTGGCCGCCTCTGGTCAGGCCCTTACTTCCCGG
ATGCGGGCTCATCCTCCCCGCCCTGCGCATCTCTGGCAGCGCCCGCTCTAGGCTTACTATAAGGATGTTT
GCAATGAAACCAACTACGGTAATTGGTGCAGGCTTCGGTGGCCTGGCACTGGCAATTCGTCTACAAGCTG
CGGGGATCCCCGTCTTACTGCTTGAACAACGTGATAAACCCGGCGGTCGGGCTTATGTCTACGAGGATCA
GGGGTTTACCTTTGATGCAGGCCCGACGGTTATCACCGATCCCAGTGCCATTGAAGAACTGTTTGCACTG
GCAGGAAAACAGTTAAAAGAGTATGTCGAACTGCTGCCGGTTACGCCGTTTTACCGCCTGTGTTGGGAGT
CAGGGAAGGTCTTTAATTACGATAACGATCAAACCCGGCTCGAAGCGCAGATTCAGCAGTTTAATCCCCG
CGATGTCGAAGGTTATCGTCAGTTTCTGGACTATTCACGCGCGGTGTTTAAAGAAGGCTATCTAAAGCTC
GGTACTGTCCCTTTTTTATCGTTCAGAGACATGCTTCGCGCCGCACCTCAACTGGCGAAACTGCAGGCAT
GGAGAAGCGTTTACAGTAAGGTTGCCAGTTACATCGAAGATGAACATCTGCGCCAGGCGTTTTCTTTCCA
CTCGCTGTTGGTGGGCGGCAATCCCTTCGCCACCTCATCCATTTATACGTTGATACACGCGCTGGAGCGT
GAGTGGGGCGTCTGGTTTCCGCGTGGCGGCACCGGCGCATTAGTTCAGGGGATGATAAAGCTGTTTCAGG
ATCTGGGTGGCGAAGTCGTGTTAAACGCCAGAGTCAGCCATATGGAAACGACAGGAAACAAGATTGAAGC
CGTGCATTTAGAGGACGGTCGCAGGTTCCTGACGCAAGCCGTCGCGTCAAATGCAGATGTGGTTCATACC
TATCGCGACCTGTTAAGCCAGCACCCTGCCGCGGTTAAGCAGTCCAACAAACTGCAGACTAAGCGCATGA
GTAACTCTCTGTTTGTGCTCTATTTTGGTTTGAATCACCATCATGATCAGCTCGCGCATCACACGGTTTG
TTTCGGCCCGCGTTACCGCGAGCTGATTGACGAAATTTTTAATCATGATGGCCTCGCAGAGGACTTCTCA
CTTTATCTGCACGCGCCCTGTGTCACGGATTCGTCACTGGCGCCTGAAGGTTGCGGCAGTTACTATGTGT
TGGCGCCGGTGCCGCATTTAGGCACCGCGAACCTCGACTGGACGGTTGAGGGGCCAAAACTACGCGACCG
TATTTTTGCGTACCTTGAGCAGCATTACATGCCTGGCTTACGGAGTCAGCTGGTCACGCACCGGATGTTT
ACGCCGTTTGATTTTCGCGACCAGCTTAATGCCTATCATGGCTCAGCCTTTTCTGTGGAGCCCGTTCTTA
CCCAGAGCGCCTGGTTTCGGCCGCATAACCGCGATAAAACCATTACTAATCTCTACCTGGTCGGCGCAGG
CACGCATCCCGGCGCAGGCATTCCTGGCGTCATCGGCTCGGCAAAAGCGACAGCAGGTTTGATGCTGGAG
GATCTGATATGAGCTTTTACCCAGGAGACAGAGAATGCAACCGCATTATGATCTGATTCTCGTGGGGGCT
GGACTCGCGAATGGCCTTATCGCCCTGCGACTTCAGCAGCAGCAACCTGATATGCGTATTTTGCTTATCG
ACGCCGCACCCCAGGCGGGCGGGAATCATACGTGGTCATTTCACCACGATGATTTGACTGAGAGCCAACA
TCGTTGGATAGCTCCGCTGGTGGTTCATCACTGGCCCGACTATCAGGTACGCTTTCCCACACGCCGTCGT
AAGCTGAACAGCGGCTACTTTTGTATTACTTCTCAGCGTTTCGCTGAGGTTTTACAGCGACAGTTTGGCC
CGCACTTGTGGATGGATACCGCGGTCGCAGAGGTTAATGCGGAATCTGTTCGGTTGAAAAAGGGTCAGGT
TATCGGTGCCCGCGCGGTGATTGACGGGCGGGGTTATGCGGCAAATTCAGCACTGAGCGTGGGCTTCCAG
GCGTTTATTGGCCAGGAATGGCGATTGAGTCACCCGCATGGTTTATCATCTCCGATTATCATGGATGCCA
CGGTCGATCAGCAAAATGGTTATCGCTTCGTGTACAGCCTGCCGCTCTCGCCGACCAGATTGTTAATTGA
AGATACGCACTATATTGATAATGCGACATTAGATCCTGAATGCGCGCGGCAAAATATTTGCGACTATGCC
GCGCAACAGGGTTGGCAGCTTCAGACACTGCTGCGAGAAGAACAGGGCGCCTTACCCATTACTCTGTCGG
GCAATGCCGACGCATTCTGGCAGCAGCGCCCCCTGGCCTGTAGTGGATTACGTGCCGGTCTGTTCCATCC
TACCACCGGCTATTCACTGCCGCTGGCGGTTGCCGTGGCCGACCGCCTGAGTGCACTTGATGTCTTTACG
TCGGCCTCAATTCACCATGCCATTACGCATTTTGCCCGCGAGCGCTGGCAGCAGCAGGGCTTTTTCCGCA
TGCTGAATCGCATGCTGTTTTTAGCCGGACCCGCCGATTCACGCTGGCGGGTTATGCAGCGTTTTTATGG
TTTACCTGAAGATTTAATTGCCCGTTTTTATGCGGGAAAACTCACGCTGACCGATCGGCTACGTATTCTG
AGCGGCAAGCCGCCTGTTCCGGTATTAGCAGCATTGCAAGCCATTATGACGACTCATCGTTAAGCTTCAG
AGGAGGAATTAAGTAATGAGTTTTGATATTGCCAAATACCCGACCCTGGCACTGGTCGACTCCACCCAGG
AGTTACGACTGTTGCCGAAAGAGAGTTTACCGAAACTCTGCGACGAACTGCGCCGCTATTTACTCGACAG
CGTGAGCCGTTCCAGCGGGCACTTCGCCTCCGGGCTGGGCACGGTCGAACTGACCGTGGCGCTGCACTAT
GTCTACAACACCCCGTTTGACCAATTGATTTGGGATGTGGGGCATCAGGCTTATCCGCATAAAATTTTGA
CCGGACGCCGCGACAAAATCGGCACCATCCGTCAGAAAGGCGGTCTGCACCCGTTCCCGTGGCGCGGCGA
AAGCGAATATGACGTATTAAGCGTCGGGCATTCATCAACCTCCATTAGTGCCGGAATTGGTATTGCGGTT
GCTGCCGAAAAAGAAGGCAAAAATCGCCGCACCGTCTGTGTCATTGGCGATGGCGCGATTACCGCAGGCA
TGGCGTTTGAAGCGATGAATCACGCGGGCGATATCCGTCCTGATATGCTGGTGATTCTCAACGACAATGA
AATGTCGATTTCCGAAAATGTCGGCGCGCTCAACAACCATCTGGCACAGCTGCTTTCCGGTAAGCTTTAC
TCTTCACTGCGCGAAGGCGGGAAAAAAGTTTTCTCTGGCGTGCCGCCAATTAAAGAGCTGCTCAAACGCA
CCGAAGAACATATTAAAGGCATGGTAGTGCCTGGCACGTTGTTTGAGGAGCTGGGCTTTAACTACATCGG
CCCGGTGGACGGTCATGATGTGCTGGGGCTTATCACCACGCTAAAGAACATGCGCGACCTGAAAGGCCCG
CAGTTCCTGCATATCATGACCAAAAAAGGTCGTGGTTATGAACCGGCAGAAAAAGACCCGATCACTTTCC
ATGCCGTGCTAAATTTGATCCCTCCAGCGGTTGTTTGCCGAAAAGTAGCGGCGGTTTGCCGAGCTATTCA
AAAATCTTTGGCGACTGGTTGTGCGAAACGGCAGCGAAAGACAACAAGCTGATGGCGATTACTCCGGCGA
TGCGTGAAGGTTCCGGCATGGTCGAGTTTTCACGTAAATTCCCGGATCGCTACTTCGACGTGGCAATTGC
CGAGCAACATGCGGTGACCTTTGCTGCGGGTCTGGCGATTGGTGGGTACAAACCCATTGTCGCGATTTAC
TCCACTTTCCTGCAACGCGCCTATGATCAGGTGCTGCATGACGTGGCGATTCAAAAGCTTCCGGTCCTGT
TCGCCATCGACCGCGCGGGCATTGTTGGTGCTGACGGTCAAACCCATCAGGGTGCTTTTGATCTCTCTTA
CCTGCGCTGCATACCGGAAATGGTCATTATGACCCCGAGCGATGAAAACGAATGTCGCCAGATGCTCTAT
ACCGGCTATCACTATAACGATGGCCCGTCAGCGGTGCGCTACCCGCGTGGCAACGCGGTCGGCGTGGAAC
TGACGCCGCTGGAAAAACTACCAATTGGCAAAGGCATTGTGAAGCGTCGTGGCGAGAAACTGGCGATCCT
TAACTTTGGTACGCTGATGCCAGAAGCGGCGAAAGTCGCCGAATCGCTGAACGCCACGCTGGTCGATATG
CGTTTTGTGAAACCGCTTGATGAAGCGTTAATTCTGGAAATGGCCGCCAGCCATGAAGCGCTGGTCACCG
TAGAAGAAAACGCCATTATGGGCGGCGCAGGCAGCGGCGTGAACGAAGTGCTGATGGCCCATCGTAAACC
AGTACCCGTGCTGAACATTGGCCTGCCGGACTTCTTTATTCCGCAAGGAACTCAGGAAGAAATGCGCGCC
GAACTCGGCCTCGATGCCGCTGGTATGGAAGCCAAAATCAAGGCCTGGCTGGCATAAGCTTTGTGTGAGG
AGATGTCGAATGAGCGCACATGCCCTGCCCAAGGCAGATCTGACCGCCACCAGCCTGATCGTATCGGGCG
GCATCATCGCCGCTTGGCTGGCCCTGCATGTGCATGCGCTGTGGTTTCTGGACGCAGCGGCGCATCCCAT
CCTGGCGATCGCAAATTTCCTGGGGCTGACCTGGCTGTCGGTCGGATTGTTCATCATCGCGCATGACGCG
ATGCACGGGTCGGTGGTGCCGGGGCGTCCGCGCGCCAATGCGGCGATGGGCCAGCTTGTCCTGTGGCTGT
ATGCCGGATTTTCGTGGCGCAAGATGATCGTCAAGCACATGGCCCATCACCGCCATGCCGGAACCGACGA
CGACCCCGATTTCGACCATGGCGGCCCGGTCCGCTGGTACGCCCGCTTCATCGGCACCTATTTCGGCTGG
CGCGAGGGGCTGCTTCTGCCCGTCATCGTGACGGTCTATGCGCTGATCCTTGGGGATCGCTGGATGTACG
TGGTATTCTGGCCGCTGCCGTCGATCCTGGCGTCGATCCAGCTGTTCGTGTTCGGCACCTGGCTGCCGCA
CCGCCCCGGCCACGACGCGTTCCCGGACCGCCACAATGCGCGGTCGTCGCGGATCAGCGACCCCGTGTCG
CTGCTGACCTGTTTTCACTTTGGCGGTTATCATCACGAACACCACCTGCACCCGACGGTGCCGTGGTGGC
GCCTGCCCAGCACCCGCACCAAGGGCGACACCGCATAAGCTTGAGCTGAGGAGATTTTGAATGCAAACGG
AACACGTCATTTTATTGAATGCACAGGGAGTTCCCACGGGTACGCTGGAAAAGTATGCCGCACACACGGC
AGACACCCGCTTACATCTCGCGTTCTCCAGTTGGCTGTTTAATGCCAAAGGACAATTATTAGTTACCCGC
CGCGCACTGAGCAAAAAAGCATGGCCTGGCGTGTGGACTAACTCGGTTTGTGGGCACCCACAACTGGGAG
AAAGCAACGAGGACGCAGTGATCCGCCGTTGCCGTTATGAGCTTGGCGTGGAAATTACGCCTCCTGAATC
TATCTATCCTGACTTTCGCTACCGCGCCACCGATCCGAGTGGCATTGTGGAAAATGAAGTGTGTCCGGTA
TTTGCCGCACGCACCACTAGTGCGTTACAGATCAATGATGATGAAGTGATGGATTATCAATGGTGTGATT
TAGCAGATGTATTACACGGTATTGATGCAACGCCGTGGGCGTTCAGTCCGTGGATGGTGATGCAGGCGAC
AAATCGCGAAGCCAGAAAACGATTATCTGCATTTACCCAGCTTAAATAAGCTTTGCCTCAGGATTTTTGA
AATGACGGTCTGCGCAAAAAAACACGTTCATCTCACTCGCGATGCTGCGGAGCAGTTACTGGCTGATATT
GATCGACGCCTTGATCAGTTATTGCCCGTGGAGGGAGAACGGGATGTTGTGGGTGCCGCGATGCGTGAAG
GTGCGCTGGCACCGGGAAAACGTATTCGCCCCATGTTGCTGTTGCTGACCGCCCGCGATCTGGGTTGCGC
TGTCAGCCATGACGGATTACTGGATTTGGCCTGTGCGGTGGAAATGGTCCACGCGGCTTCGCTGATCCTT
GACGATATGCCCTGCATGGACGATGCGAAGCTGCGGCGCGGACGCCCTACCATTCATTCTCATTACGGAG
AGCATGTGGCAATACTGGCGGCGGTTGCCTTGCTGAGTAAAGCCTTTGGCGTAATTGCCGATGCAGATGG
CCTCACGCCGCTGGCAAAAAATCGGGCGGTTTCTGAACTGTCAAACGCCATCGGCATGCAAGGATTGGTT
CAGGGTCAGTTCAAGGATCTGTCTGAAGGGGATAAGCCGCGCAGCGCTGAAGCTATTTTGATGACGAATC
ACTTTAAAACCAGCACGCTGTTTTGTGCCTCGATGCAGATGGCCTCGATTGTTGCGAATGCCTCCAGCGA
AGCGCGTGATTGCCTGCATCGTTTTTCACTTGATCTTGGTCAGGCATTTCAACTGCTGGACGATTTGACC
GATGGCATGACCGACACCGGTAAGGATAGCAATCAGGACGCCGGTAAATCGACGCTGGTCAATCTGTTAG
GCCCGAGGGCGGTTGAAGAACGTCTGAGACAACATCTTCAGCTTGCCAGTGAGCATCTCTCTGCGGCCTG
CCAACACGGGCACGCCACTCAACATTTTATTCAGGCCTGGTTTGACAAAAAACTCGCTGCCGTCAGTTAA
GCTTGCAAGAATTCAAGCTTGGAGTACGTTAATTAGTTGTCTGTTTTAAGCCCCGTGCTCTCCGCCGGGG
CTTTTTTATTAAAAACCACTCAAGTGGAAGACAAGGGACACGAA
